Addgene plasmid #152616: pGBW-m4134538
Purpose: Mammalian expression plasmid for SARS-CoV-2 N (nucleocapsid)
Depositing lab: Ginkgo Bioworks & Benjie Chen. Depositing organization: Ginkgo Bioworks.
Backbone
  Vector backbone: pTwist_CMV_Puro_6
  Backbone size w/o insert (bp): 6080
  Vector type: Mammalian Expression
  Selectable markers: Puromycin
Growth in bacteria
  Bacterial resistance: Ampicillin, 100 μg/mL
  Growth temperature: 37°C
  Growth strain: DH5alpha
  Copy number: High Copy
Gene/Insert
  Gene/Insert name: SARS-CoV-2 N (nucleocapsid) (alt names: nucleocapsid phosphoprotein; N protein)
  Species: Severe acute respiratory syndrome coronavirus 2
  Insert size (bp): 1253
  Mutation: wt
  Entrez Gene: N (a.k.a. GU280_gp10)
  Promoter: CMV
  Tag / fusion protein: Cleavable TEV;CBP (C terminal on backbone)
  Cloning method: Unknown
Resource information
  A portion of this plasmid was derived from a plasmid made by: GinkgoBioworks
Depositor comments: NCBI reference sequence: YP_009724397.2
How to cite: pGBW-m4134538 was a gift from Ginkgo Bioworks & Benjie Chen (Addgene plasmid # 152616 ; http://n2t.net/addgene:152616 ; RRID:Addgene_152616)
