[The description below was written by a language model from this plasmid's Addgene catalogue record and pLannotate feature annotations shown in this document.]
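Description:
pGBW-m4134538 is a mammalian expression plasmid built on the pTwist_CMV_Puro_6 backbone for producing the wild-type SARS-CoV-2 nucleocapsid (N) phosphoprotein. It is maintained in E. coli through a high-copy ColE1/pUC-type origin and an AmpR β-lactamase gene conferring ampicillin resistance. The sequenced record is about 7.5 kb. For selection in mammalian cells it carries a separate cassette in which the human ubiquitin C (UbC) promoter drives puromycin N-acetyltransferase, followed by a synthetic poly(A) signal, so transfected cells can be enriched or stable pools selected with puromycin.

The N coding sequence sits downstream of the CMV immediate-early enhancer and promoter. The annotation software identifies the core promoter region only as CMV promoter fragments, including a match to a truncated CMV variant. According to the catalogue entry, the backbone supplies a C-terminal tag consisting of a TEV protease cleavage site and a calmodulin-binding peptide (CBP). The feature table detects only a short CBP fragment just after the N open reading frame and does not annotate the TEV site. CBP binds calmodulin in the presence of calcium, which allows affinity capture of the fusion, and TEV cleavage can then remove the tag. Transcripts are terminated by an SV40 poly(A) signal. The expression unit is flanked by β-globin insulator elements and by bacterial and phage terminators (T7, rrnG), which likely help isolate it from transcription elsewhere in the plasmid.

The construct is suited to transient or puromycin-selected expression of N protein in mammalian cells, for example for purification, interaction studies or functional assays, although the record states no purpose beyond mammalian expression.
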