Features (pLannotate 1.2.2; 20 found; start..end, strand, type, name):
    109..180     +  misc_feature   5' β-globin insulator: insulator upstream of the human β-globin locus (Farrell et al., 2002)
    185..231     -  terminator     T7 terminator: transcription terminator for bacteriophage T7 RNA polymerase
    249..297     -  polyA_signal   poly(A) signal: synthetic polyadenylation signal
    378..681     +  enhancer       CMV enhancer: human cytomegalovirus immediate early enhancer
    754..771     -  promoter       CMV promoter (fragment): human cytomegalovirus (CMV) immediate early promoter
    834..885     +  promoter       CMVd2 promoter: truncated human cytomegalovirus (CMV) immediate early promoter that yields moderately reduced expression relative to the full-length promoter
    960..2216    +  CDS            N: NCAP_SARS2 - Experimental evidence at protein level: Swiss-Prot protein existence level 1. Packages the positive strand viral genome RNA into a helical ribonucleocapsid (RNP) and plays a fundamental role during virion assembly through its interactions with the viral genome and membrane protein M. Plays an important role in enhancing the efficiency of subgenomic viral RNA transcription as well as viral replication (By similarity). May modulate transforming growth factor-beta signaling by binding host smad3 (By similarity). From Severe acute respiratory syndrome coronavirus 2 (2019-nCoV) (SARS-C
   2244..2260    +  CDS            CBP (fragment): calmodulin-binding peptide derived from skeletal muscle myosin light chain kinase; binds calmodulin with nanomolar affinity in the presence of calcium
   2368..2489    -  polyA_signal   SV40 poly(A) signal: SV40 polyadenylation signal
   2512..2581    -  CDS            large T antigen (fragment): large T antigen from SV40 (simian virus 40)
   2604..2650    +  terminator     T7 terminator: transcription terminator for bacteriophage T7 RNA polymerase
   2680..2816    +  terminator     rrnG terminator: transcription terminator from the E. coli ribosomal RNA rrnG operon (Albrechtsen et al., 1991)
   2861..2932    +  misc_feature   3' β-globin insulator: insulator downstream of the human β-globin locus (Farrell et al., 2002)
   3158..3746    -  rep_origin     ori: high-copy-number ColE1/pMB1/pBR322/pUC origin of replication
   3918..3982    -  CDS            bla(M) (fragment): β-lactamase lacking the signal sequence; bla(M); allows cytosolic expression of β-lactamase
   4246..5455    +  promoter       UbC promoter: human ubiquitin C promoter
   5459..6056    +  CDS            PuroR (fragment): puromycin N-acetyltransferase; pac from Streptomyces; confers resistance to puromycin
   6085..6133    +  polyA_signal   poly(A) signal: synthetic polyadenylation signal
   6399..7259    +  CDS            AmpR: β-lactamase; bla; confers resistance to ampicillin, carbenicillin, and related antibiotics
   7272..7408    +  terminator     rrnG terminator: transcription terminator from the E. coli ribosomal RNA rrnG operon (Albrechtsen et al., 1991)
>Addgene plasmid #152616 | pGBW-m4134538 | addgene full sequence | sequence record 306183 | Addgene NGS Result
CGTCGTTTCGAGCTTACGCGAACAGCCGTGGCGCTCATTTGCTCGTCGGGCATCGAATCTCGTCAGCTAT
CGTCAGCTTACCTTTTTGGCAGCGATCGCGGCTCCCGACATCTTGGACCATTAGCTCCACAGGTATCTTC
TTCCCTCTAGTGGTCATAACAGCAGCTTCAGCTACCTCTCAATTCAAAAAACCCCTCAAGACCCGTTTAG
AGGCCCCAAGGGGTTATGCTATCAATCGTTGCGTTACACACACAAAAAACCAACACACATCCATCTTCGA
TGGATAGCGATTTTATTATCTAACTGCTGATCGAGTGTAGCCAGATCTAGTAATCAATTACGGGGTCATT
AGTTCATAGCCCATATATGGAGTTCCGCGTTACATAACTTACGGTAAATGGCCCGCCTGGCTGACCGCCC
AACGACCCCCGCCCATTGACGTCAATAATGACGTATGTTCCCATAGTAACGCCAATAGGGACTTTCCATT
GACGTCAATGGGTGGAGTATTTACGGTAAACTGCCCACTTGGCAGTACATCAAGTGTATCATATGCCAAG
TACGCCCCCTATTGACGTCAATGACGGTAAATGGCCCGCCTGGCATTATGCCCAGTACATGACCTTATGG
GACTTTCCTACTTGGCAGTACATCTACGTATTAGTCATCGCTATTACCATGCTGATGCGGTTTTGGCAGT
ACATCAATGGGCGTGGATAGCGGTTTGACTCACGGGGATTTCCAAGTCTCCACCCCATTGACGTCAATGG
GAGTTTGTTTTGGCACCAAAATCAACGGGACTTTCCAAAATGTCGTAACAACTCCGCCCCATTGACGCAA
ATGGGCGGTAGGCGTGTACGGTGGGAGGTCTATATAAGCAGAGCTGGTTTAGTGAACCGTCAGATCAGAT
CTTTGTCGATCCTACCATCCACTCGACACACCCGCCAGCGGCCGCCACCATGTCTGATAATGGACCACAG
AACCAACGCAATGCACCCCGAATCACTTTTGGCGGTCCGTCCGACAGTACCGGGAGCAACCAGAACGGCG
AAAGATCGGGAGCTCGTTCAAAACAGCGGAGGCCTCAAGGGTTACCCAATAACACGGCCAGCTGGTTCAC
AGCGTTGACCCAGCATGGCAAGGAGGACCTCAAGTTCCCTCGGGGTCAGGGGGTCCCAATAAATACAAAC
AGTTCCCCTGATGACCAAATTGGATACTATAGACGCGCTACTAGGAGGATCCGTGGCGGGGATGGAAAAA
TGAAGGACCTTTCTCCCAGATGGTACTTTTATTACCTGGGTACTGGCCCAGAGGCCGGTCTACCGTATGG
AGCAAACAAAGATGGCATTATTTGGGTGGCCACGGAAGGAGCACTGAATACCCCAAAGGATCACATCGGC
ACCCGGAATCCAGCCAACAATGCTGCTATCGTTCTGCAACTCCCCCAGGGGACAACATTGCCTAAAGGCT
TCTATGCCGAGGGCAGTAGAGGTGGCAGCCAGGCGTCCTCACGCAGCTCTTCTCGATCTCGGAACAGCTC
AAGAAATTCCACTCCCGGGAGTTCCCGAGGAACCAGCCCAGCAAGGATGGCTGGCAATGGTGGAGATGCC
GCTCTGGCCCTACTTCTGCTGGACCGCCTCAATCAGTTAGAATCAAAGATGTCGGGGAAGGGGCAGCAAC
AGCAGGGACAGACCGTAACTAAAAAGAGTGCAGCGGAGGCCTCTAAAAAGCCTCGGCAGAAACGTACGGC
AACAAAGGCTTACAACGTGACCCAGGCCTTTGGCCGTAGAGGACCCGAACAGACACAAGGGAACTTTGGT
GACCAAGAGTTGATAAGGCAGGGAACCGACTACAAACACTGGCCTCAGATCGCCCAATTCGCACCGAGCG
CGAGCGCATTTTTCGGAATGTCACGAATTGGCATGGAGGTGACACCTTCGGGAACCTGGCTGACATACAC
TGGCGCCATAAAGCTCGATGACAAAGATCCCAACTTCAAGGATCAAGTCATCTTGCTGAATAAGCATATT
GACGCGTATAAAACTTTTCCACCCACGGAACCGAAGAAGGACAAGAAAAAGAAAGCTGATGAGACACAGG
CGCTTCCACAAAGGCAGAAAAAGCAGCAGACGGTTACTCTACTGCCCGCCGCAGACCTAGATGACTTCTC
CAAACAGCTTCAGCAGTCTATGAGTAGCGCCGACTCAACCCAAGCTGAAAACCTTTACTTTCAGTCGAAG
AGGCGATGGAAAAAGAATTTTATCGCGGTGAGTGCAGCCAACAGATTCAAAAAGATATCCTCGTCTGGTG
CCCTCTAAGCTAGCTTGACTGACTGAGATACAGCGTACCTTCAGCTCACAGACATGATAAGATACATTGA
TGAGTTTGGACAAACCACAACTAGAATGCAGTGAAAAAAATGCTTTATTTGTGAAATTTGTGATGCTATT
GCTTTATTTGTAACCATTATAAGCTGCAATAAACAAGTTAACAACAACAATTGCATTCATTTTATGTTTC
AGGTTCAGGGGGAGGTGTGGGAGGTTTTTTAAAGCAAGTAAAACCTCTACAAATGTGGTATTGGCCCATC
TCTATCGGTATCGTAGCATAACCCCTTGGGGCCTCTAAACGGGTCTTGAGGGGTTTTTTGTGCCCCTCGG
GCCGGATTGCTATCTACCGGCATTGGCGCAGAAAAAAATGCCTGATGCGACGCTGCGCGTCTTATACTCC
CACATATGCCAGATTCAGCAACGGATACGGCTTCCCCAACTTGCCCACTTCCATACGTGTCCTCCTTACC
AGAAATTTATCCTTAAGGTCGTCAGCTATCCTGCAGGCGATCTCTCGATTTCGATCAAGACATTCCTTTA
ATGGTCTTTTCTGGACACCACTAGGGGTCAGAAGTAGTTCATCAAACTTTCTTCCCTCCCTAATCTCATT
GGTTACCTTGGGCTATCGAAACTTAATTAACCAGTCAAGTCAGCTACTTGGCGAGATCGACTTGTCTGGG
TTTCGACTACGCTCAGAATTGCGTCAGTCAAGTTCGATCTGGTCCTTGCTATTGCACCCGTTCTCCGATT
ACGAGTTTCATTTAAATCATGTGAGCAAAAGGCCAGCAAAAGGCCAGGAACCGTAAAAAGGCCGCGTTGC
TGGCGTTTTTCCATAGGCTCCGCCCCCCTGACGAGCATCACAAAAATCGACGCTCAAGTCAGAGGTGGCG
AAACCCGACAGGACTATAAAGATACCAGGCGTTTCCCCCTGGAAGCTCCCTCGTGCGCTCTCCTGTTCCG
ACCCTGCCGCTTACCGGATACCTGTCCGCCTTTCTCCCTTCGGGAAGCGTGGCGCTTTCTCATAGCTCAC
GCTGTAGGTATCTCAGTTCGGTGTAGGTCGTTCGCTCCAAGCTGGGCTGTGTGCACGAACCCCCCGTTCA
GCCCGACCGCTGCGCCTTATCCGGTAACTATCGTCTTGAGTCCAACCCGGTAAGACACGACTTATCGCCA
CTGGCAGCAGCCACTGGTAACAGGATTAGCAGAGCGAGGTATGTAGGCGGTGCTACAGAGTTCTTGAAGT
GGTGGCCTAACTACGGCTACACTAGAAGAACAGTATTTGGTATCTGCGCTCTGCTGAAGCCAGTTACCTT
CGGAAAAAGAGTTGGTAGCTCTTGATCCGGCAAACAAACCACCGCTGGTAGCGGTGGTTTTTTTGTTTGC
AAGCAGCAGATTACGCGCAGAAAAAAAGGATCTCAAGAAGATCCTTTGATCTTTTCTACGGGGTCTGACG
CTCAGTGGAACGAAAACTCACGTTAAGGGATTTTGGTCATGAGATTATCAAAAAGGATCTTCACCTAGAT
CCTTTTAAATTAAAAATGAAGTTTTAAATCAATCTAAAGTATATATGAGTAAACTTGGTCTGACAGTTAC
CAATGCTTAATCAGTGAGGCACCTATCTCAGCGATCTGTCTATTTCGTTCATCCATAGTTGCATTTAAAT
TTCCGAACTCTCCAAGGCCCTCGTCGGAAAATCTTCAAACCTTTCGTCCGATCCATCTTGCAGGCTACCT
CTCGAACGAACTATCGCAAGTCTCTTGGCCGGCCTTGCGCCTTGGCTATTGCTTGGCAGCGCCTATCGCC
AGGTATTACTCCAATCCCGAATATCCGAGATCGGGATCACCCGAGAGAAGTTCAACCTACATCCTCAATC
CCGATCTATCCGAGATCCGAGGAATATCGAAATCGGGGCGCGCCTGGCCTCCGCGCCGGGTTTTGGCGCC
TCCCGCGGGCGCCCCCCTCGTCACGGCGAGCGCTGCCACGTCAGACGAAGGGCGCAGGAGCGTCCTGATC
CTTCCGCCCGGACGCTCAGGACAGCGGCCCGCTGCTCATAAGACTCGGCCTTAGAACCCCAGTATCAGCA
GAAGGACATTTTAGGACGGGACTTGGGTGACTCTAGGGCACTGGTTTTCTTTCCAGAGAGCGGAACAGGC
GAGGAAAAGTAGTCCCTTCTCGGCGATTCTGCGGAGGGATCTCCGTGGGGCGGTGAACGCCGATGATTAT
ATAAGGACGCGCCGGGTGTGGCACAGCTAGTTCCGTCGCAGCCGGGATTTGGGTCGCGGTTCTTGTTTGT
GGATCGCTGTGATCGTCACTTGGTGAGTAGCGGGCTGCTGGGCTGGCCGGGGCTTTCGTGGCCGCCGGGC
CGCTCGGTGGGACGGAAGCGTGTGGAGAGACCGCCAAGGGCTGTAGTCTGGGTCCGCGAGCAAGGTTGCC
CTGAACTGGGGGTTGGGGGGAGCGCAGCAAAATGGCGGCTGTTCCCGAGTCTTGAATGGAAGACGCTTGT
GAGGCGGGCTGTGAGGTCGTTGAAACAAGGTGGGGGGCATGGTGGGCGGCAAGAACCCAAGGTCTTGAGC
CCTTCGCTAATGCGGGAAAGCTCTTATTCGGGTGAGATGGGCTGGGCACCATCTGGGGACCCTGACGTGA
AGTTTGTCACTGACTGGAGAACTCGGTTTGTCGTCTGTTGCGGGGGCGGCAGTTATGGCGGTGCCGTTGG
GCAGTGCACCCGTACCTTTGGGAGCGCGCGCCCTCGTCGTGTCGTGACGTCACCCGTTCTGTTGGCTTAT
AATGCAGGGTGGGGCCACCTGCCGGTAGGTGTGCGGTAGGCTTTTCTCCGTCGCAGGACGCAGGGTTCGG
GCCTAGGGTAGGCTCTCCTGAATCGACAGGCGCCGGACCTCTGGTGAGGGGAGGGATAAGTGAGGCGTCA
GTTTCTTTGGTCGGTTTTATGTACCTATCTTCTTAAGTAGCTGAAGCTCCGGTTTTGAACTATGCGCTCG
GGGTTGGCGAGTGTGTTTTGTGAAGTTTTTTAGGCACCTTTTGAAATGTAATCATTTGGGTCAATATGTA
ATTTTCAGTGTTAGACTTGTAAATTGTCCGCTAAATTCTGGCCGTTTTTGGCTTTTTTGTTAGACAACAT
GACCGAGTACAAGCCCACGGTGCGCCTCGCCACCCGCGACGACGTCCCCAGGGCCGTACGCACCCTCGCC
GCCGCGTTCGCCGACTACCCCGCCACGCGCCACACCGTCGATCCGGACCGCCACATCGAGCGGGTCACCG
AGCTGCAAGAACTCTTCCTCACGCGCGTCGGGCTCGACATCGGCAAGGTGTGGGTCGCGGACGACGGCGC
CGCGGTGGCGGTCTGGACCACGCCGGAGAGCGTCGAAGCGGGGGCGGTGTTCGCCGAGATCGGCCCGCGC
ATGGCCGAGTTGAGCGGTTCCCGGCTGGCCGCGCAGCAACAGATGGAGGGCCTCCTGGCGCCGCACCGGC
CCAAGGAGCCCGCGTGGTTCCTGGCCACCGTCGGCGTCTCGCCCGACCACCAGGGCAAGGGTCTGGGCAG
CGCCGTCGTGCTCCCCGGAGTGGAGGCCGCCGAGCGCGCCGGGGTGCCCGCCTTCCTGGAGACCTCCGCG
CCCCGCAACCTCCCCTTCTACGAGCGGCTCGGCTTCACCGTCACCGCCGACGTCGAGGTGCCCGAAGGAC
CGCGCACCTGGTGCATGACCCGCAAGCCCGGTGCCTAGGCTAGTATGTAAGCCTAGTCTTAGATAATAAA
ATCGCTATCCATCGAAGATGGATGTGTGTTGGTTTTTTGTGTGTGTAACGCTAGGCGCGCCTGGTGTACC
GAGAACGATCCTCTCAGTGCGAGTCTCGACGATCCATATCGTTGCTTGGCAGTCAGCCAGTCGGAATCCA
GCTTGGGACCCAGGAAGTCCAATCGTCAGATATTGTACTCAAGCCTGGTCACGGCAGCGTACCGATCTGT
TTAAACCTAGATATTGATAGTCTGATCGGTCAACGTATAATCGAGTCCTAGCTTTTGCAAACATCTATCA
AGAGACAGGATCAGCAGGAGGCTTTCGCATGAGTATTCAACATTTCCGTGTCGCCCTTATTCCCTTTTTT
GCGGCATTTTGCCTTCCTGTTTTTGCTCACCCAGAAACGCTGGTGAAAGTAAAAGATGCTGAAGATCAGT
TGGGTGCGCGAGTGGGTTACATCGAACTGGATCTCAACAGCGGTAAGATCCTTGAGAGTTTTCGCCCCGA
AGAACGCTTTCCAATGATGAGCACTTTTAAAGTTCTGCTATGTGGCGCGGTATTATCCCGTATTGACGCC
GGGCAAGAGCAACTCGGTCGCCGCATACACTATTCTCAGAATGACTTGGTTGAGTATTCACCAGTCACAG
AAAAGCATCTTACGGATGGCATGACAGTAAGAGAATTATGCAGTGCTGCCATAACCATGAGTGATAACAC
TGCGGCCAACTTACTTCTGACAACGATTGGAGGACCGAAGGAGCTAACCGCTTTTTTGCACAACATGGGG
GATCATGTAACTCGCCTTGATCGTTGGGAACCGGAGCTGAATGAAGCCATACCAAACGACGAGCGTGACA
CCACGATGCCTGTAGCAATGGCAACAACCTTGCGTAAACTATTAACTGGCGAACTACTTACTCTAGCTTC
CCGGCAACAGTTGATAGACTGGATGGAGGCGGATAAAGTTGCAGGACCACTTCTGCGCTCGGCCCTTCCG
GCTGGCTGGTTTATTGCTGATAAATCTGGAGCCGGTGAGCGTGGGTCTCGCGGTATCATTGCAGCACTGG
GGCCAGATGGTAAGCCCTCCCGTATCGTAGTTATCTACACGACGGGGAGTCAGGCAACTATGGATGAACG
AAATAGACAGATCGCTGAGATAGGTGCCTCACTGATTAAGCATTGGTAACCGATTCTAGGTGCATTGGCG
CAGAAAAAAATGCCTGATGCGACGCTGCGCGTCTTATACTCCCACATATGCCAGATTCAGCAACGGATAC
GGCTTCCCCAACTTGCCCACTTCCATACGTGTCCTCCTTACCAGAAATTTATCCTTAAGATCCCGAATCG
TTTAAACTCGACTCTGGCTCTATCGAATCTC
